Addgene plasmid #13528: BS.YxiN.Twin1.a1-368.wt
Depositing lab: David McKay. Depositing organization: Stanford University. Publication: YxiN is a modular protein combining a DEx(D/H) core and a specific RNA-binding domain. Karginov FV, Caruthers JM, Hu Y, McKay DB, Uhlenbeck OC. J Biol Chem. 2005 Oct 21. 280(42):35499-505. 10.1074/jbc.M506815200 PubMed 16118224.
Backbone
  Vector backbone: pTWIN1
  Backbone manufacturer: New England Biolabs
  Backbone size w/o insert (bp): 7375
  Vector type: Bacterial Expression
Growth in bacteria
  Bacterial resistance: Ampicillin, 100 μg/mL
  Growth temperature: 37°C
  Growth strain: DH5alpha
  Copy number: High Copy
Gene/Insert
  Gene/Insert name: B. subtilis DEAD-box helicase YxiN first two domains (alt name: DbpA homolog)
  Species: Bacillus subtilis
  Insert size (bp): 1104
  Mutation: deleted amino acid residues 369-479
  GenBank ID: D83026
  Tag / fusion protein: intein-chitin binding domain (C terminal on backbone)
  Cloning method: Restriction Enzyme; 5′ cloning site NdeI (not destroyed); 3′ cloning site SpeI (not destroyed)
  Sequencing primers: 5′ T7
Resource information
  A portion of this plasmid was derived from a plasmid made by: Dr. Olke Uhlenbeck, Northwestern University
Terms and licenses: Academic/Nonprofit Terms; Industry Terms: Not Available to Industry
How to cite: BS.YxiN.Twin1.a1-368.wt was a gift from David McKay (Addgene plasmid # 13528 ; http://n2t.net/addgene:13528 ; RRID:Addgene_13528)
