[The description below was written by a language model from this plasmid's Addgene catalogue record and pLannotate feature annotations shown in this document.]
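Description:
BS.YxiN.Twin1.a1-368.wt is a bacterial expression plasmid built on the pTWIN1 intein-fusion backbone, designed to produce a truncated form of the Bacillus subtilis DEAD-box RNA helicase YxiN (a DbpA homolog). The 1,104 bp insert, cloned between NdeI and SpeI, encodes residues 1–368, with residues 369–479 deleted. It therefore retains the first two domains that make up the DEx(D/H) helicase core and lacks the C-terminal region, which the associated publication identifies as a specific RNA-binding domain. The plasmid is maintained in E. coli through a ColE1/pMB1-type origin and selected with ampicillin via the bla gene. An M13 phage origin is also present. The feature table additionally annotates a rop gene, a bom fragment and remnants of the tetracycline resistance gene carried over from pBR322-derived ancestry, although the catalogue lists the plasmid as high copy.

Expression is driven by a T7 promoter with an adjacent lac operator and the T7 gene 10 ribosome binding site. A plasmid-borne lacI gene supplies repressor, so transcription depends on T7 RNA polymerase and is IPTG-inducible. Five tandem rrnB T1 terminators upstream of the promoter insulate the cassette from read-through, and a T7 terminator closes it. The YxiN coding sequence runs directly into the Mxe GyrA intein, followed by a chitin binding domain. This arrangement allows the fusion protein to be captured on chitin resin and the helicase fragment to be released by thiol-induced cleavage at the intein's N-terminal junction, leaving no affinity tag attached. The construct suits purification of the isolated helicase core for biochemical or structural study of YxiN's modular organization.
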