Features (pLannotate 1.2.2; 25 found; start..end, strand, type, name):
     35..139     +  promoter       AmpR promoter: bla
    140..1000    +  CDS            AmpR: β-lactamase; bla; confers resistance to ampicillin, carbenicillin, and related antibiotics
   1042..1555    -  rep_origin     M13 ori (sequence partly withheld): M13 bacteriophage origin of replication; arrow indicates direction of (+) strand synthesis
   1666..2254    +  rep_origin     ori: high-copy-number ColE1/pMB1/pBR322/pUC origin of replication
   2431..2521    -  misc_feature   bom (fragment): basis of mobility region from pBR322
   2623..2814    -  CDS            rop: Rop protein, which maintains plasmids at low copy number; rop
   2855..2965    +  CDS            mbeC (fragment): MBEC_ECOLX - Experimental evidence at protein level: Swiss-Prot protein existence level 1. Required for efficient mobilization of ColE1 plasmid and is thus essential to promote the specific transfer of the plasmid during conjugation. Probably functions by inducing DNA bending, helping the MbeA relaxase to melt the DNA around the nic site and cleave the phosphodiester bond. Binds specifically double-stranded DNA (dsDNA) containing the ColE1 oriT but does not recognize the inverted repeat (IR). From Escherichia coli.
   3000..3322    -  CDS            TcR (fragment): tetracycline efflux protein; tet; confers resistance to tetracycline
   3337..3358    -  protein_bind   CAP binding site: CAP binding activates transcription in the presence of cAMP. E. coli catabolite activator protein
   3371..4453    -  CDS            lacI: lac repressor; lacI; The lac repressor binds to the lac operator to inhibit transcription in E. coli. This inhibition can be relieved by adding lactose or isopropyl-β-D-thiogalactopyranoside (IPTG).
   4454..4531    -  promoter       lacI promoter: lacI
   4539..4632    -  CDS            TcR (fragment): tetracycline efflux protein; tet; confers resistance to tetracycline
   4684..4770    +  terminator     rrnB T1 terminator: Escherichia coli rrnB; transcription terminator T1 from the E. coli rrnB gene
   4867..4953    +  terminator     rrnB T1 terminator: Escherichia coli rrnB; transcription terminator T1 from the E. coli rrnB gene
   5050..5136    +  terminator     rrnB T1 terminator: Escherichia coli rrnB; transcription terminator T1 from the E. coli rrnB gene
   5233..5319    +  terminator     rrnB T1 terminator: Escherichia coli rrnB; transcription terminator T1 from the E. coli rrnB gene
   5416..5502    +  terminator     rrnB T1 terminator: Escherichia coli rrnB; transcription terminator T1 from the E. coli rrnB gene
   5637..5655    +  promoter       T7 promoter: promoter for bacteriophage T7 RNA polymerase
   5656..5680    +  protein_bind   lac operator: The lac repressor binds to the lac operator to inhibit transcription in E. coli. This inhibition can be relieved by adding lactose or isopropyl-β-D-thiogalactopyranoside (IPTG). lac repressor encoded by lacI
   5695..5717    +  RBS            RBS: efficient ribosome binding site from bacteriophage T7 gene 10 (Olins and Rangwala, 1989)
   5725..6828    +  CDS            dbpA (fragment): DBPA_BACSU - Also known as deaD, yxiN. Experimental evidence at protein level: Swiss-Prot protein existence level 1. DEAD-box RNA helicase involved in the assembly of the 50S ribosomal subunit. Has an RNA-dependent ATPase activity, which is specific for 23S rRNA, and a 3' to 5' RNA helicase activity that uses the energy of ATP hydrolysis to destabilize and unwind short rRNA duplexes (Probable). From Bacillus subtilis (strain 168).
   6829..7422    +  CDS            Mxe GyrA intein: modified GyrA intein (Southworth et al., 1999); Mycobacterium xenopi gyrA; N-terminal cleavage of this intein can be induced by thiols.
   7453..7608    +  CDS            CBD: chitin binding domain from chitinase A1 (Watanabe et al., 1994); Bacillus circulans chiA
   7630..7679    +  CDS            SET1 (fragment): solubility-enhancement tag derived from T7 phage gene 10B
   7687..7734    +  terminator     T7 terminator: transcription terminator for bacteriophage T7 RNA polymerase
>Addgene plasmid #13528 | BS.YxiN.Twin1.a1-368.wt | depositor full sequence | sequence record 7654 | Author sequence
AACTACGTCAGGTGGCACTTTTCGGGGAAATGTGCGCGGAACCCCTATTTGTTTATTTTTCTAAATACAT
TCAAATATGTATCCGCTCATGAGACAATAACCCTGATAAATGCTTCAATAATATTGAAAAAGGAAGAGTA
TGAGTATTCAACATTTCCGTGTCGCCCTTATTCCCTTTTTTGCGGCATTTTGCCTTCCTGTTTTTGCTCA
CCCAGAAACGCTGGTGAAAGTAAAAGATGCTGAAGATCAGTTGGGTGCACGAGTGGGTTACATCGAACTG
GATCTCAACAGCGGTAAGATCCTTGAGAGTTTTCGCCCCGAAGAACGTTCTCCAATGATGAGCACTTTTA
AAGTTCTGCTATGTGGCGCGGTATTATCCCGTGTTGACGCCGGGCAAGAGCAACTCGGTCGCCGCATACA
CTATTCTCAGAATGACTTGGTTGAGTACTCACCAGTCACAGAAAAGCATCTTACGGATGGCATGACAGTA
AGAGAATTATGCAGTGCTGCCATAACCATGAGTGATAACACTGCGGCCAACTTACTTCTGACAACGATCG
GAGGACCGAAGGAGCTAACCGCTTTTTTGCACAACATGGGGGATCATGTAACTCGCCTTGATCGTTGGGA
ACCGGAGCTGAATGAAGCCATACCAAACGACGAGCGTGACACCACGATGCCTGTAGCAATGGCAACAACG
TTGCGCAAACTATTAACTGGCGAACTACTTACTCTAGCTTCCCGGCAACAATTAATAGACTGGATGGAGG
CGGATAAAGTTGCAGGACCACTTCTGCGCTCGGCCCTTCCGGCTGGCTGGTTTATTGCTGATAAATCTGG
AGCCGGTGAGCGTGGGTCTCGCGGTATCATTGCAGCACTGGGGCCAGATGGTAAGCCCTCCCGTATCGTA
GTTATCTACACGACGGGGAGTCAGGCAACTATGGATGAACGAAATAGACAGATCGCTGAGATAGGTGCCT
CACTGATTAAGCATTGGTAACTGTCAGACCAAGTTTACTCATATATACTTTAGATTGATT
[38 nt withheld, positions 1041-1078]
A
[37 nt withheld, positions 1080-1116]
ATTTTGTTAAAATTCGCGTTAAATTTTTGTTAAATCAGCTCATTTTTTAACCAATAGGCCGAAATCGGCA
AAATCCCTTATAAATCAAAAGAATAGCCCGAGATAGGGT
[37 nt withheld, positions 1226-1262]
AAAGAACGTGGACTCCAACGTCAAAGG
[141 nt withheld, positions 1290-1430]
G
[125 nt withheld, positions 1432-1556]
AAAGGATCTAGGTGAAGATCCTTTTTGATAATCTCATGACCAAAATCCCTTAACGTGAGTTTTCGTTCCA
CTGAGCGTCAGACCCCGTAGAAAAGATCAAAGGATCTTCTTGAGATCCTTTTTTTCTGCGCGTAATCTGC
TGCTTGCAAACAAAAAAACCACCGCTACCAGCGGTGGTTTGTTTGCCGGATCAAGAGCTACCAACTCTTT
TTCCGAAGGTAACTGGCTTCAGCAGAGCGCAGATACCAAATACTGTCCTTCTAGTGTAGCCGTAGTTAGG
CCACCACTTCAAGAACTCTGTAGCACCGCCTACATACCTCGCTCTGCTAATCCTGTTACCAGTGGCTGCT
GCCAGTGGCGATAAGTCGTGTCTTACCGGGTTGGACTCAAGACGATAGTTACCGGATAAGGCGCAGCGGT
CGGGCTGAACGGGGGGTTCGTGCACACAGCCCAGCTTGGAGCGAACGACCTACACCGAACTGAGATACCT
ACAGCGTGAGCTATGAGAAAGCGCCACGCTTCCCGAAGGGAGAAAGGCGGACAGGTATCCGGTAAGCGGC
AGGGTCGGAACAGGAGAGCGCACGAGGGAGCTTCCAGGGGGAAACGCCTGGTATCTTTATAGTCCTGTCG
GGTTTCGCCACCTCTGACTTGAGCGTCGATTTTTGTGATGCTCGTCAGGGGGGCGGAGCCTATGGAAAAA
CGCCAGCAACGCGGCCTTTTTACGGTTCCTGGCCTTTTGCTGGCCTTTTGCTCACATGTTCTTTCCTGCG
TTATCCCCTGATTCTGTGGATAACCGTATTACCGCCTTTGAGTGAGCTGATACCGCTCGCCGCAGCCGAA
CGACCGAGCGCAGCGAGTCAGTGAGCGAGGAAGCTATGGTGCACTCTCAGTACAATCTGCTCTGATGCCG
CATAGTTAAGCCAGTATACACTCCGCTATCGCTACGTGACTGGGTCATGGCTGCGCCCCGACACCCGCCA
ACACCCGCTGACGCGCCCTGACGGGCTTGTCTGCTCCCGGCATCCGCTTACAGACAAGCTGTGACCGTCT
CCGGGAGCTGCATGTGTCAGAGGTTTTCACCGTCATCACCGAAACGCGCGAGGCAGCTGCGGTAAAGCTC
ATCAGCGTGGTCGTGCAGCGATTCACAGATGTCTGCCTGTTCATCCGCGTCCAGCTCGTTGAGTTTCTCC
AGAAGCGTTAATGTCTGGCTTCTGATAAAGCGGGCCATGTTAAGGGCGGTTTTTTCCTGTTTGGTCACTG
ATGCCTCCGTGTAAGGGGGATTTCTGTTCATGGGGGTAATGATACCGATGAAACGAGAGAGGATGCTCAC
GATACGGGTTACTGATGATGAACATGCCCGGTTACTGGAACGTTGTGAGGGTAAACAACTGGCGGTATGG
ATGCGGCGGGACCAGAGAAAAATCACTCAGGGTCAATGCCAGCCGAACGCCAGCAAGACGTAGCCCAGCG
CGTCGGCCGCCATGCCGGCGATAATGGCCTGCTTCTCGCCGAAACGTTTGGTGGCGGGACCAGTGACGAA
GGCTTGAGCGAGGGCGTGCAAGATTCCGAATACCGCAAGCGACAGGCCGATCATCGTCGCGCTCCAGCGA
AAGCGGTCCTCGCCGAAAATGACCCAGAGCGCTGCCGGCACCTGTCCTACGAGTTGCATGATAAAGAAGA
CAGTCATAAGTGCGGCGACGATAGTCATGCCCCGCGCCCACCGGAAGGAGCTGACTGGGTTGAAGGCTCT
CAAGGGCATCGGTCGAGATCCCGGTGCCTAATGAGTGAGCTAACTTACATTAATTGCGTTGCGCTCACTG
CCCGCTTTCCAGTCGGGAAACCTGTCGTGCCAGCTGCATTAATGAATCGGCCAACGCGCGGGGAGAGGCG
GTTTGCGTATTGGGCGCCAGGGTGGTTTTTCTTTTCACCAGTGAGACGGGCAACAGCTGATTGCCCTTCA
CCGCCTGGCCCTGAGAGAGTTGCAGCAAGCGGTCCACGCTGGTTTGCCCCAGCAGGCGAAAATCCTGTTT
GATGGTGGTTAACGGCGGGATATAACATGAGCTGTCTTCGGTATCGTCGTATCCCACTACCGAGATATCC
GCACCAACGCGCAGCCCGGACTCGGTAATGGCGCGCATTGCGCCCAGCGCCATCTGATCGTTGGCAACCA
GCATCGCAGTGGGAACGATGCCCTCATTCAGCATTTGCATGGTTTGTTGAAAACCGGACATGGCACTCCA
GTCGCCTTCCCGTTCCGCTATCGGCTGAATTTGATTGCGAGTGAGATATTTATGCCAGCCAGCCAGACGC
AGACGCGCCGAGACAGAACTTAATGGGCCCGCTAACAGCGCGATTTGCTGGTGACCCAATGCGACCAGAT
GCTCCACGCCCAGTCGCGTACCGTCTTCATGGGAGAAAATAATACTGTTGATGGGTGTCTGGTCAGAGAC
ATCAAGAAATAACGCCGGAACATTAGTGCAGGCAGCTTCCACAGCAATGGCATCCTGGTCATCCAGCGGA
TAGTTAATGATCAGCCCACTGACGCGTTGCGCGAGAAGATTGTGCACCGCCGCTTTACAGGCTTCGACGC
CGCTTCGTTCTACCATCGACACCACCACGCTGGCACCCAGTTGATCGGCGCGAGATTTAATCGCCGCGAC
AATTTGCGACGGCGCGTGCAGGGCCAGACTGGAGGTGGCAACGCCAATCAGCAACGACTGTTTGCCCGCC
AGTTGTTGTGCCACGCGGTTGGGAATGTAATTCAGCTCCGCCATCGCCGCTTCCACTTTTTCCCGCGTTT
TCGCAGAAACGTGGCTGGCCTGGTTCACCACGCGGGAAACGGTCTGATAAGAGACACCGGCATACTCTGC
GACATCGTATAACGTTACTGGTTTCACATTCACCACCCTGAATTGACTCTCTTCCGGGCGCTATCATGCC
ATACCGCGAAAGGTTTTGCGCCATTCGATGGTGTCCGGGATCTCGACGCTCTCCCTTATGCGACTCCTGC
ATTAGGAAGCAGCCCAGTAGTAGGTTGAGGCCGTTGAGCACCGCCGCCGCAAGGAATGGTGCATGCCGGC
ATGCCGCCCTTTCGTCTTCAAGAATTAATTCCCAATTCCCCAGGCATCAAATAAAACGAAAGGCTCAGTC
GAAAGACTGGGCCTTTCGTTTTATCTGTTGTTTGTCGGTGAACGCTCTCCTGAGTAGGACAAATCCGCCG
GGAGCGGATTTGAACGTTGCGAAGCAACGGCCCGGAGGGTGGCGGGCAGGACGCCCGCCATAAACTGCCA
GGAATTAATTCCCCAGGCATCAAATAAAACGAAAGGCTCAGTCGAAAGACTGGGCCTTTCGTTTTATCTG
TTGTTTGTCGGTGAACGCTCTCCTGAGTAGGACAAATCCGCCGGGAGCGGATTTGAACGTTGCGAAGCAA
CGGCCCGGAGGGTGGCGGGCAGGACGCCCGCCATAAACTGCCAGGAATTAATTCCCCAGGCATCAAATAA
AACGAAAGGCTCAGTCGAAAGACTGGGCCTTTCGTTTTATCTGTTGTTTGTCGGTGAACGCTCTCCTGAG
TAGGACAAATCCGCCGGGAGCGGATTTGAACGTTGCGAAGCAACGGCCCGGAGGGTGGCGGGCAGGACGC
CCGCCATAAACTGCCAGGAATTAATTCCCCAGGCATCAAATAAAACGAAAGGCTCAGTCGAAAGACTGGG
CCTTTCGTTTTATCTGTTGTTTGTCGGTGAACGCTCTCCTGAGTAGGACAAATCCGCCGGGAGCGGATTT
GAACGTTGCGAAGCAACGGCCCGGAGGGTGGCGGGCAGGACGCCCGCCATAAACTGCCAGGAATTAATTC
CCCAGGCATCAAATAAAACGAAAGGCTCAGTCGAAAGACTGGGCCTTTCGTTTTATCTGTTGTTTGTCGG
TGAACGCTCTCCTGAGTAGGACAAATCCGCCGGGAGCGGATTTGAACGTTGCGAAGCAACGGCCCGGAGG
GTGGCGGGCAGGACGCCCGCCATAAACTGCCAGGAATTGGGGATCGGAATTAATTCCCGGTTTAAACCGG
GGATCTCGATCCCGCGAAATTAATACGACTCACTATAGGGGAATTGTGAGCGGATAACAATTCCCCTCTA
GAAATAATTTTGTTTAACTTTAAGAAGGAGATATACATATGAGTCATTTTAAAAACTATCAAATCAGTCA
TGACATTTTACGAGCATTGGAAGGACTGGGATATACAGAACCGACCAAGGTGCAGCAGAGTGTGATCCCC
GCTGCCCTTGAACGAAAGGATCTTGTCGTCAAATCACAGACAGGAAGCGGGAAAACGGCTTCGTTCGGGA
TTCCTCTCTGTGAGCTGGCGAATTGGGATGAAAACAAGCCGCAGGCGCTTATTTTAACACCGACCCGTGA
GCTTGCGGTGCAAGTAAAGGAAGATATCACGAACATCGGACGATTTAAACGGATCAAAGCGACAGCCGTA
TTTGGAAAATCCTCCTTTGATAAACAAAAAGCTGAGCTTAAGCAAAAAAGCCACATTGTTGTCGGCACGC
CGGGACGTGTTCTGGATCATATCGAAAAAGGCACGCTGCCGTTGGATCGTCTCTCTTATTTGGTCATTGA
TGAAGCGGATGAGATGCTGAATATGGGCTTCATTGAGCAGGTGGAGGCGATTATCAAGCATCTGCCGACT
GAGCGTACGACGATGCTGTTTTCAGCGACGCTTCCGCAGGATATCGAGAAGCTGAGCCGTCAATATATGC
AAAACCCCGAGCATATCGAGGTCAAAGCGGCCGGCCTAACCACAAGAAATATTGAACATGCGGTGATTCA
AGTAAGAGAAGAGAATAAGTTTTCATTGCTGAAAGATGTGCTGATGACGGAGAATCCCGACAGCTGCATC
ATTTTCTGCCGAACGAAGGAGCACGTCAATCAGCTGACCGATGAATTGGATGACTTGGGATATCCATGCG
ATAAAATTCACGGCGGAATGATTCAGGAAGACCGATTCGACGTCATGAATGAATTTAAACGTGGCGAGTA
CCGTTACTTAGTGGCGACGGATGTCGCCGCGCGCGGGATTGATATTGAAAATATCTCCCTTGTCATCAAC
TATGATCTGCCGCTTGAAAAAGAAAGCTATGTCCACCGCACGGGCCGAACGGGACGCGCAGGGAACAAAG
GAAAGGCCATTTCGTTTGTCACGGCCTTCGAAAAACGGTTTTTAGCCGACATTGAAGAATATATCGGATT
TGAAATCCAAAAAATAGAAGCATGCATCACGGGAGATGCACTAGTTGCCCTACCCGAGGGCGAGTCGGTA
CGCATCGCCGACATCGTGCCGGGTGCGCGGCCCAACAGTGACAACGCCATCGACCTGAAAGTCCTTGACC
GGCATGGCAATCCCGTGCTCGCCGACCGGCTGTTCCACTCCGGCGAGCATCCGGTGTACACGGTGCGTAC
GGTCGAAGGTCTGCGTGTGACGGGCACCGCGAACCACCCGTTGTTGTGTTTGGTCGACGTCGCCGGGGTG
CCGACCCTGCTGTGGAAGCTGATCGACGAAATCAAGCCGGGCGATTACGCGGTGATTCAACGCAGCGCAT
TCAGCGTCGACTGTGCAGGTTTTGCCCGCGGAAAACCCGAATTTGCGCCCACAACCTACACAGTCGGCGT
CCCTGGACTGGTGCGTTTCTTGGAAGCACACCACCGAGACCCGGACGCCCAAGCTATCGCCGACGAGCTG
ACCGACGGGCGGTTCTACTACGCGAAAGTCGCCAGTGTCACCGACGCCGGCGTGCAGCCGGTGTATAGCC
TTCGTGTCGACACGGCAGACCACGCGTTTATCACGAACGGGTTCGTCAGCCACGCTACTGGCCTCACCGG
TCTGAACTCAGGCCTCACGACAAATCCTGGTGTATCCGCTTGGCAGGTCAACACAGCTTATACTGCGGGA
CAATTGGTCACATATAACGGCAAGACGTATAAATGTTTGCAGCCCCACACCTCCTTGGCAGGATGGGAAC
CATCCAACGTTCCTGCCTTGTGGCAGCTTCAATGACTGCAGGAAGGGGATCCGGCTGCTAACAAAGCCCG
AAAGGAAGCTGAGTTGGCTGCTGCCACCGCTGAGCAATAACTAGCATAACCCCTTGGGGCCTCTAAACGG
GTCTTGAGGGGTTTTTTGCTGAAAGGAGGAACTATATCCGGAT
